Addgene plasmid #239931: LLP1009
Purpose: sgRNA compatible with TCTP-SynPro-10 as Level-0 part (Golden Gate cloning)
Depositing lab: Ryan Lister. Depositing organization: University of Western Australia. Publication: CRISPRi-based circuits to control gene expression in plants. Khan MA, Herring G, Zhu JY, Oliva M, Fourie E, Johnston B, Zhang Z, Potter J, Pineda L, Pflueger J, Swain T, Pflueger C, Lloyd JPB, Secco D, Small I, Kidd BN, Lister R. Nat Biotechnol. 2025 Mar;43(3):416-430. doi: 10.1038/s41587-024-02236-w. Epub 2024 May 20. PubMed 38769424.
Backbone
  Vector backbone: pAGM9121
  Vector type: Synthetic Biology
Growth in bacteria
  Bacterial resistance: Spectinomycin, 50 μg/mL
  Growth temperature: 30°C
  Growth strain: DH5alpha
  Copy number: High Copy
Gene/Insert
  Gene/Insert name: sgRNA
  gRNA/shRNA sequence: Unspecified
  Species: Synthetic
  Mutation: N/A
  Cloning method: Restriction Enzyme; 5′ cloning site Unknown (unknown if destroyed)
Terms and licenses: Academic/Nonprofit Terms; Industry Terms: Not Available to Industry
How to cite: LLP1009 was a gift from Ryan Lister (Addgene plasmid # 239931 ; http://n2t.net/addgene:239931 ; RRID:Addgene_239931)
