[The description below was written by a language model from this plasmid's Addgene catalogue record and pLannotate feature annotations shown in this document.]
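Description:
LLP1009 is a small (about 2.2 kb) synthetic-biology plasmid built on the pAGM9121 backbone, a Level-0 acceptor used in modular Golden Gate (MoClo-type) cloning. It is a bacterial storage and assembly vector rather than an expression construct in its own right. It replicates in E. coli from a high-copy ColE1/pUC-type origin and is selected with spectinomycin through an aadA (SmR) aminoglycoside adenylyltransferase gene. The feature table also picks up a short class 1 integron Pc promoter fragment and a small remnant of a gentamicin acetyltransferase gene just upstream of aadA. These appear to be leftovers of the integron-derived cassette from which the marker was taken, with the Pc fragment plausibly contributing to expression of the resistance gene.

The payload is a synthetic sgRNA held as a Level-0 part. The only annotated element in this region is the Streptococcus pyogenes Cas9 guide RNA scaffold. The spacer sequence is listed as unspecified, and no promoter or terminator for the sgRNA is annotated, which is consistent with a basic part intended to be combined with regulatory modules in later assembly steps. The cloning sites are also not recorded. According to the record, the guide is designed to be compatible with TCTP-SynPro-10, a name that suggests a synthetic promoter. The associated work concerns CRISPRi-based circuits for controlling gene expression in plants, so the guide presumably directs a Cas9-derived repressor to that promoter. The part would therefore typically be used to assemble higher-level transcriptional units and multigene circuits in which expression of this sgRNA switches off an output driven by its matching promoter.
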