Features (pLannotate 1.2.2; 5 found; start..end, strand, type, name):
     23..46      +  promoter       Pc promoter (fragment): intI1 (promoter lies within the coding sequence); class 1 integron promoter
    222..278     +  CDS            GmR (fragment): gentamycin acetyltransferase; aacC1; confers resistance to gentamycin
    289..1076    +  CDS            SmR (fragment): aminoglycoside adenylyltransferase (Murphy, 1985); aadA; confers resistance to spectinomycin and streptomycin
   1417..2005    +  rep_origin     ori: high-copy-number ColE1/pMB1/pBR322/pUC origin of replication
   2098..2173    +  misc_RNA       gRNA scaffold: guide RNA scaffold for the Streptococcus pyogenes CRISPR/Cas9 system
>Addgene plasmid #239931 | LLP1009 | addgene full sequence | sequence record 486308 | Addgene NGS Result
GTGCCGAGGCACGAACCCAGTGGACATAAGCCTGTTCGGTTCGTAAGCTGTAATGCAAGTAGCGTATGCG
CTCACGCAACTGGTCCAGAACCTTGACCGAACGCAGCGGTGGTAACGGCGCAGTGGCGGTTTTCATGGCT
TGTTATGACTGTTTTTTTGGGGTACAGTCTATGCCTCGGGCATCCAAGCAGCAAGCGCGTTACGCCGTGG
GTCGATGTTTGATGTTATGGAGCAGCAACGATGTTACGCAGCAGGGCAGTCGCCCTAAAACAAAGTTAAA
CATCATGGGGGAAGCGGTGATCGCCGAAGTATCGACTCAACTATCAGAGGTAGTTGGCGTCATCGAGCGC
CATCTCGAACCGACGTTGCTGGCCGTACATTTGTACGGCTCCGCAGTGGATGGCGGCCTGAAGCCACACA
GCGATATTGATTTGCTGGTTACGGTGACCGTAAGGCTTGATGAAACAACGCGGCGAGCTTTGATCAACGA
CCTTTTGGAAACTTCGGCTTCCCCTGGAGAGAGCGAGATTCTCCGCGCTGTAGAAGTCACCATTGTTGTG
CACGACGACATCATTCCGTGGCGTTATCCAGCTAAGCGCGAACTGCAATTTGGAGAATGGCAGCGCAATG
ACATTCTTGCAGGTATCTTCGAGCCAGCCACGATCGACATTGATCTGGCTATCTTGCTGACAAAAGCAAG
AGAACATAGCGTTGCCTTGGTAGGTCCAGCGGCGGAGGAACTCTTTGATCCGGTTCCTGAACAGGATCTA
TTTGAGGCGCTAAATGAAACCTTAACGCTATGGAACTCGCCGCCCGACTGGGCTGGCGATGAGCGAAATG
TAGTGCTTACGTTGTCCCGCATTTGGTACAGCGCAGTAACCGGCAAAATCGCGCCGAAGGATGTCGCTGC
CGACTGGGCAATGGAGCGCCTGCCGGCCCAGTATCAGCCCGTCATACTTGAAGCTAGACAGGCTTATCTT
GGACAAGAAGAAGATCGCTTGGCCTCGCGCGCAGATCAGTTGGAAGAATTTGTCCATTACGTGAAAGGCG
AGATCACCAAGGTAGTCGGCAAATAATGTCTAGCTAGAAATTCGTTCAAGCCGACGCCGCTTCGCGGCGC
GGCTTAACTCAAGCGTTAGATGCACTAAGCACATAATTGCTCACAGCCAAACTATCAGGTCAAGTCTGCT
TTTATTATTTTTAAGCGTGCATAATAAGCCCTACACAAATTGGGAGATATATCATGCTGTCAGACCAAGT
TTACTCATATATACTTTAGATTGATTTAAAACTTCATTTTTAATTTAAAAGGATCTAGGTGAAGATCCTT
TTTGATAATCTCATGACCAAAATCCCTTAACGTGAGTTTTCGTTCCACTGAGCGTCAGACCCCGTAGAAA
AGATCAAAGGATCTTCTTGAGATCCTTTTTTTCTGCGCGTAATCTGCTGCTTGCAAACAAAAAAACCACC
GCTACCAGCGGTGGTTTGTTTGCCGGATCAAGAGCTACCAACTCTTTTTCCGAAGGTAACTGGCTTCAGC
AGAGCGCAGATACCAAATACTGTTCTTCTAGTGTAGCCGTAGTTAGGCCACCACTTCAAGAACTCTGTAG
CACCGCCTACATACCTCGCTCTGCTAATCCTGTTACCAGTGGCTGCTGCCAGTGGCGATAAGTCGTGTCT
TACCGGGTTGGACTCAAGACGATAGTTACCGGATAAGGCGCAGCGGTCGGGCTGAACGGGGGGTTCGTGC
ACACAGCCCAGCTTGGAGCGAACGACCTACACCGAACTGAGATACCTACAGCGTGAGCTATGAGAAAGCG
CCACGCTTCCCGAAGGGAGAAAGGCGGACAGGTATCCGGTAAGCGGCAGGGTCGGAACAGGAGAGCGCAC
GAGGGAGCTTCCAGGGGGAAACGCCTGGTATCTTTATAGTCCTGTCGGGTTTCGCCACCTCTGACTTGAG
CGTCGATTTTTGTGATGCTCGTCAGGGGGGCGGAGCCTATGGAAAAACGCCAGCAACGCGGCCTTTTTAC
GGTTCCTGCACTCTGTGGTCTCATACTGTTCACTGCCGTATAGGCAGCGGGCTGCGCTCCTCCTCTGGTT
TTAGAGCTAGAAATAGCAAGTTAAAATAAGGCTAGTCCGTTATCAACTTGAAAAAGTGGCACCGAGTCGG
TGCGTTCACTGCCGTATAGGCAGGCTTCGAGACCACGAA
